Addgene plasmid #8808: 3392 pcDNA3 Bid p15
Depositing lab: Stanley Korsmeyer. Depositing organization: Dana-Farber Cancer Institute. Publication: Caspase cleaved BID targets mitochondria and is required for cytochrome c release, while BCL-XL prevents this release but not tumor necrosis factor-R1/Fas death. Gross A, Yin XM, Wang K, Wei MC, Jockel J, Milliman C, Erdjument-Bromage H, Tempst P, Korsmeyer SJ. J Biol Chem 1999 Jan 8;274(2):1156-63. 10.1074/jbc.274.2.1156 PubMed 9873064.
Backbone
  Vector backbone: pcDNA3
  Backbone manufacturer: Invitrogen
  Backbone size w/o insert (bp): 5400
  Vector type: Mammalian Expression
  Selectable markers: Neomycin (select with G418)
Growth in bacteria
  Bacterial resistance: Ampicillin, 100 μg/mL
  Growth temperature: 37°C
  Growth strain: XL1 Blue
  Copy number: High Copy
Gene/Insert
  Gene/Insert name: Bid p15 (alt name: Bid)
  Species: M. musculus (mouse)
  Insert size (bp): 450
  GenBank ID: NM_007544
  Entrez Gene: Bid (a.k.a. 2700049M22Rik)
  Cloning method: Restriction Enzyme; 5′ cloning site BamHI (not destroyed); 3′ cloning site XhoI (not destroyed)
  Sequencing primers: 5′ T7; 3′ SP6
Terms and licenses: Academic/Nonprofit Terms; Industry Terms: Not Available to Industry
Depositor comments: Attached author's sequence is from SP6 primer.
How to cite: 3392 pcDNA3 Bid p15 was a gift from Stanley Korsmeyer (Addgene plasmid # 8808 ; http://n2t.net/addgene:8808 ; RRID:Addgene_8808)
