[The description below was written by a language model from this plasmid's Addgene catalogue record.]
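Description:
3392 pcDNA3 Bid p15 is a mammalian expression plasmid built on the commercial pcDNA3 backbone (about 5.4 kb without insert). It is maintained in E. coli as a high-copy plasmid under ampicillin selection. It also carries a neomycin resistance marker, so transfected mammalian cells can be selected with G418 to obtain stable lines. No feature table accompanies the record, so regulatory elements are not itemised. pcDNA3 is, however, a standard vector in which inserts are normally expressed from the CMV immediate-early promoter. Its multiple cloning site is flanked by T7 and SP6 promoter sequences, which fits the record's listing of T7 and SP6 as the 5′ and 3′ sequencing primers.

The insert is a roughly 450 bp fragment of mouse Bid, cloned between BamHI and XhoI sites that both remain intact, so it can be excised or transferred to another vector. The name "p15" refers to the approximately 15 kDa C-terminal fragment of BID produced by caspase cleavage, often called truncated BID. This is the active pro-apoptotic form of this BH3-only BCL-2 family member. The record lists no epitope tags or fusion partners, and it does not give the exact amino acid boundaries of the fragment. The title of the associated publication concerns caspase-cleaved BID targeting mitochondria and being required for cytochrome c release. The plasmid is therefore suited to expressing the cleaved fragment directly in mammalian cells, without upstream death receptor signalling, to study its mitochondrial localisation, cytochrome c release and how anti-apoptotic proteins such as BCL-XL affect these events. The depositor notes that the supplied author sequence was read from the SP6 primer.
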