>Addgene plasmid #8808 | 3392 pcDNA3 Bid p15 | depositor partial sequence | sequence record 6757 | Author sequence
TTCTGCATGCTCGAGTCAGTCCATCTCGTTTCTAACCAAGTTCCTCACATAGGAGAATAGGTTCTGGTTA
ATAAAGTTGACAGTCGTGTGGAAGACATCACGGAGCAAAGATGGTGCGTGACTGGCCACTTTTTTGGCCA
ACAGCATTGTCATTATCAGCATGGCCTTGTCGTTCTCCATGTCTCTGGGGAAGGCTGTCTTCACCTCATC
AAGGGCTTTGGCCAGGCAGTTCCTTTTGTCTTCCTCCGACAGGCTGCCATTCATGAACTGTGCGGCTAGC
TGTCTCACCAGTGTGGGCTGGATGTTGTGGTCCATCTCATCGCCTATTTGGGCGAGATGTCTGGCAATGT
TGTGGATGATTTCTTCCTGACTTTCAGAATCTGGCTCTATTCTTCCTTGGNTGAAGGACGGCTGGGCCTG
GCTGCCATGAAATTCAGCACACTTGGCGGCCGTTANTANTNGGATCCGAACTCNNGTACCCANGNNTTGG
GNCTCCCTNTAACGAGTCNTNATTNANTTCCAAAAAAGCCAAAAANCCANNGGGGNTCNCNTAATTAANC
AGAAAAACTTTTNNTTTNNANNAACCTCCNACNGATNACGCCTTCCGGCCNAATTTTGCTTNAGTGGGGG
GGAGTTNTCCCANNTTTTTGGAAANCCCCCTATTTTTNTNCCAAANAANTNCCNTTTNNTAGGGGGGGGG
ANNCCTGTNNANCCNCCTACATAANCCNTNCCCNNCTTTAGCCNNCCNTNCNNAACTCNNTCTCTCCN
