>Addgene plasmid #8808 | 3392 pcDNA3 Bid p15 | addgene partial sequence | sequence record 17255 | T7 5'-TAATACGACTCACTATAGGG-3'
TAGTAACGGCCGCCAGTGTGCTGGAATTCATGGGCAGCCAGGCCAGCCGCTCCTTCAACCAAGGAAGAAT
AGAGCCAGATTCTGAAAGTCAGGAAGAAATCATCCACAACATTGCCAGACATCTCGCCCAAATAGGCGAT
GAGATGGACCACAACATCCAGCCCACACTGGTGAGACAGCTAGCCGCACAGTTCATGAATGGCAGCCTGT
CGGAGGAAGACAAAAGGAACTGCCTGGCCAAAGCCCTTGATGAGGTGAAGACAGCCTTCCCCAGAGACAT
GGAGAACGACAAGGCCATGCTGATAATGACAATGCTGTTGGCCAAAAAAGTGGCCAGTCACGCACCATCT
TTGCTCCGTGATGTCTTCCACACGACTGTCAACTTTATTAACCAGAACCTATTCTCCTATGTGAGGAACT
TGGTTAGAAACGAGATGGACTGACTCGAGCATGCATCTAGAGGGCCCTATTCTATAGTGTCACCTAAATG
CTAGAGCTCGCTGATCAGCCTCGACTGTGCCTTCTAGTTGCCAGCCATCTGTTGTTTGCCCCTCCCCCGT
GCCTTCCTTGACCCTGGAAGGTGCCACTCCCACTGTCCTTTCCTAATAAAATGAGGAAATTGCATCGCAT
TGTCTGAGTAGGTGTCATTCTATTCTGGGGGGTGGGGGTGGGCAGGACAGCAAGGGGGAGGATTGGGAAG
ACAATAGCAGGCATGCTGGGGATGCGGTGGGCTCTATGGCTTCT
